>Addgene plasmid #253229 | pLV hU6-gRNA hUbC-dSpCas9-2xVP64-2A-PuroR | addgene full sequence | sequence record 502696 | Addgene NGS Result
ATAGTCCCGCCCCTAACTCCGCCCATCCCGCCCCTAACTCCGCCCAGTTCCGCCCATTCTCCGCCCCATG
GCTGACTAATTTTTTTTATTTATGCAGAGGCCGAGGCCGCCTCTGCCTCTGAGCTATTCCAGAAGTAGTG
AGGAGGCTTTTTTGGAGGCCTAGGCTTTTGCAAAAAGCTCCCGGGAGCTTGTATATCCATTTTCGGATCT
GATCAGCACGTGTTGACAATTAATCATCGGCATAGTATATCGGCATAGTATAATACGACAAGGTGAGGAA
CTAAACCATGGCCAAGTTGACCAGTGCCGTTCCGGTGCTCACCGCGCGCGACGTCGCCGGAGCGGTCGAG
TTCTGGACCGACCGGCTCGGGTTCTCCCGGGACTTCGTGGAGGACGACTTCGCCGGTGTGGTCCGGGACG
ACGTGACCCTGTTCATCAGCGCGGTCCAGGACCAGGTGGTGCCGGACAACACCCTGGCCTGGGTGTGGGT
GCGCGGCCTGGACGAGCTGTACGCCGAGTGGTCGGAGGTCGTGTCCACGAACTTCCGGGACGCCTCCGGG
CCGGCCATGACCGAGATCGGCGAGCAGCCGTGGGGGCGGGAGTTCGCCCTGCGCGACCCGGCCGGCAACT
GCGTGCACTTCGTGGCCGAGGAGCAGGACTGACACGTGCTACGAGATTTCGATTCCACCGCCGCCTTCTA
TGAAAGGTTGGGCTTCGGAATCGTTTTCCGGGACGCCGGCTGGATGATCCTCCAGCGCGGGGATCTCATG
CTGGAGTTCTTCGCCCACCCCAACTTGTTTATTGCAGCTTATAATGGTTACAAATAAAGCAATAGCATCA
CAAATTTCACAAATAAAGCATTTTTTTCACTGCATTCTAGTTGTGGTTTGTCCAAACTCATCAATGTATC
TTATCATGTCTGTATACCGTCGACCTCTAGCTAGAGCTTGGCGTAATCATGGTCATAGCTGTTTCCTGTG
TGAAATTGTTATCCGCTCACAATTCCACACAACATACGAGCCGGAAGCATAAAGTGTAAAGCCTGGGGTG
CCTAATGAGTGAGCTAACTCACATTAATTGCGTTGCGCTCACTGCCCGCTTTCCAGTCGGGAAACCTGTC
GTGCCAGCTGCATTAATGAATCGGCCAACGCGCGGGGAGAGGCGGTTTGCGTATTGGGCGCTCTTCCGCT
TCCTCGCTCACTGACTCGCTGCGCTCGGTCGTTCGGCTGCGGCGAGCGGTATCAGCTCACTCAAAGGCGG
TAATACGGTTATCCACAGAATCAGGGGATAACGCAGGAAAGAACATGTGAGCAAAAGGCCAGCAAAAGGC
CAGGAACCGTAAAAAGGCCGCGTTGCTGGCGTTTTTCCATAGGCTCCGCCCCCCTGACGAGCATCACAAA
AATCGACGCTCAAGTCAGAGGTGGCGAAACCCGACAGGACTATAAAGATACCAGGCGTTTCCCCCTGGAA
GCTCCCTCGTGCGCTCTCCTGTTCCGACCCTGCCGCTTACCGGATACCTGTCCGCCTTTCTCCCTTCGGG
AAGCGTGGCGCTTTCTCATAGCTCACGCTGTAGGTATCTCAGTTCGGTGTAGGTCGTTCGCTCCAAGCTG
GGCTGTGTGCACGAACCCCCCGTTCAGCCCGACCGCTGCGCCTTATCCGGTAACTATCGTCTTGAGTCCA
ACCCGGTAAGACACGACTTATCGCCACTGGCAGCAGCCACTGGTAACAGGATTAGCAGAGCGAGGTATGT
AGGCGGTGCTACAGAGTTCTTGAAGTGGTGGCCTAACTACGGCTACACTAGAAGAACAGTATTTGGTATC
TGCGCTCTGCTGAAGCCAGTTACCTTCGGAAAAAGAGTTGGTAGCTCTTGATCCGGCAAACAAACCACCG
CTGGTAGCGGTGGTTTTTTTGTTTGCAAGCAGCAGATTACGCGCAGAAAAAAAGGATCTCAAGAAGATCC
TTTGATCTTTTCTACGGGGTCTGACGCTCAGTGGAACGAAAACTCACGTTAAGGGATTTTGGTCATGAGA
TTATCAAAAAGGATCTTCACCTAGATCCTTTTAAATTAAAAATGAAGTTTTAAATCAATCTAAAGTATAT
ATGAGTAAACTTGGTCTGACAGTTACCAATGCTTAATCAGTGAGGCACCTATCTCAGCGATCTGTCTATT
TCGTTCATCCATAGTTGCCTGACTCCCCGTCGTGTAGATAACTACGATACGGGAGGGCTTACCATCTGGC
CCCAGTGCTGCAATGATACCGCGAGACCCACGCTCACCGGCTCCAGATTTATCAGCAATAAACCAGCCAG
CCGGAAGGGCCGAGCGCAGAAGTGGTCCTGCAACTTTATCCGCCTCCATCCAGTCTATTAATTGTTGCCG
GGAAGCTAGAGTAAGTAGTTCGCCAGTTAATAGTTTGCGCAACGTTGTTGCCATTGCTACAGGCATCGTG
GTGTCACGCTCGTCGTTTGGTATGGCTTCATTCAGCTCCGGTTCCCAACGATCAAGGCGAGTTACATGAT
CCCCCATGTTGTGCAAAAAAGCGGTTAGCTCCTTCGGTCCTCCGATCGTTGTCAGAAGTAAGTTGGCCGC
AGTGTTATCACTCATGGTTATGGCAGCACTGCATAATTCTCTTACTGTCATGCCATCCGTAAGATGCTTT
TCTGTGACTGGTGAGTACTCAACCAAGTCATTCTGAGAATAGTGTATGCGGCGACCGAGTTGCTCTTGCC
CGGCGTCAATACGGGATAATACCGCGCCACATAGCAGAACTTTAAAAGTGCTCATCATTGGAAAACGTTC
TTCGGGGCGAAAACTCTCAAGGATCTTACCGCTGTTGAGATCCAGTTCGATGTAACCCACTCGTGCACCC
AACTGATCTTCAGCATCTTTTACTTTCACCAGCGTTTCTGGGTGAGCAAAAACAGGAAGGCAAAATGCCG
CAAAAAAGGGAATAAGGGCGACACGGAAATGTTGAATACTCATACTCTTCCTTTTTCAATATTATTGAAG
CATTTATCAGGGTTATTGTCTCATGAGCGGATACATATTTGAATGTATTTAGAAAAATAAACAAATAGGG
GTTCCGCGCACATTTCCCCGAAAAGTGCCACCTGACGTCGACGGATCGGGAGATCTCCCGATCCCCTATG
GTGCACTCTCAGTACAATCTGCTCTGATGCCGCATAGTTAAGCCAGTATCTGCTCCCTGCTTGTGTGTTG
GAGGTCGCTGAGTAGTGCGCGAGCAAAATTTAAGCTACAACAAGGCAAGGCTTGACCGACAATTGCATGA
AGAATCTGCTTAGGGTTAGGCGTTTTGCGCTGCTTCGCGATGTACGGGCCAGATATACGCGTTGACATTG
ATTATTGACTAGTTATTAATAGTAATCAATTACGGGGTCATTAGTTCATAGCCCATATATGGAGTTCCGC
GTTACATAACTTACGGTAAATGGCCCGCCTGGCTGACCGCCCAACGACCCCCGCCCATTGACGTCAATAA
TGACGTATGTTCCCATAGTAACGCCAATAGGGACTTTCCATTGACGTCAATGGGTGGAGTATTTACGGTA
AACTGCCCACTTGGCAGTACATCAAGTGTATCATATGCCAAGTACGCCCCCTATTGACGTCAATGACGGT
AAATGGCCCGCCTGGCATTATGCCCAGTACATGACCTTATGGGACTTTCCTACTTGGCAGTACATCTACG
TATTAGTCATCGCTATTACCATGGTGATGCGGTTTTGGCAGTACATCAATGGGCGTGGATAGCGGTTTGA
CTCACGGGGATTTCCAAGTCTCCACCCCATTGACGTCAATGGGAGTTTGTTTTGGCACCAAAATCAACGG
GACTTTCCAAAATGTCGTAACAACTCCGCCCCATTGACGCAAATGGGCGGTAGGCGTGTACGGTGGGAGG
TCTATATAAGCAGCGCGTTTTGCCTGTACTGGGTCTCTCTGGTTAGACCAGATCTGAGCCTGGGAGCTCT
CTGGCTAACTAGGGAACCCACTGCTTAAGCCTCAATAAAGCTTGCCTTGAGTGCTTCAAGTAGTGTGTGC
CCGTCTGTTGTGTGACTCTGGTAACTAGAGATCCCTCAGACCCTTTTAGTCAGTGTGGAAAATCTCTAGC
AGTGGCGCCCGAACAGGGACTTGAAAGCGAAAGGGAAACCAGAGGAGCTCTCTCGACGCAGGACTCGGCT
TGCTGAAGCGCGCACGGCAAGAGGCGAGGGGCGGCGACTGGTGAGTACGCCAAAAATTTTGACTAGCGGA
GGCTAGAAGGAGAGAGATGGGTGCGAGAGCGTCAGTATTAAGCGGGGGAGAATTAGATCGCGATGGGAAA
AAATTCGGTTAAGGCCAGGGGGAAAGAAAAAATATAAATTAAAACATATAGTATGGGCAAGCAGGGAGCT
AGAACGATTCGCAGTTAATCCTGGCCTGTTAGAAACATCAGAAGGCTGTAGACAAATACTGGGACAGCTA
CAACCATCCCTTCAGACAGGATCAGAAGAACTTAGATCATTATATAATACAGTAGCAACCCTCTATTGTG
TGCATCAAAGGATAGAGATAAAAGACACCAAGGAAGCTTTAGACAAGATAGAGGAAGAGCAAAACAAAAG
TAAGACCACCGCACAGCAAGCGGCCGCTGATCTTCAGACCTGGAGGAGGAGATATGAGGGACAATTGGAG
AAGTGAATTATATAAATATAAAGTAGTAAAAATTGAACCATTAGGAGTAGCACCCACCAAGGCAAAGAGA
AGAGTGGTGCAGAGAGAAAAAAGAGCAGTGGGAATAGGAGCTTTGTTCCTTGGGTTCTTGGGAGCAGCAG
GAAGCACTATGGGCGCAGCGTCAATGACGCTGACGGTACAGGCCAGACAATTATTGTCTGGTATAGTGCA
GCAGCAGAACAATTTGCTGAGGGCTATTGAGGCGCAACAGCATCTGTTGCAACTCACAGTCTGGGGCATC
AAGCAGCTCCAGGCAAGAATCCTGGCTGTGGAAAGATACCTAAAGGATCAACAGCTCCTGGGGATTTGGG
GTTGCTCTGGAAAACTCATTTGCACCACTGCTGTGCCTTGGAATGCTAGTTGGAGTAATAAATCTCTGGA
ACAGATTTGGAATCACACGACCTGGATGGAGTGGGACAGAGAAATTAACAATTACACAAGCTTAATACAC
TCCTTAATTGAAGAATCGCAAAACCAGCAAGAAAAGAATGAACAAGAATTATTGGAATTAGATAAATGGG
CAAGTTTGTGGAATTGGTTTAACATAACAAATTGGCTGTGGTATATAAAATTATTCATAATGATAGTAGG
AGGCTTGGTAGGTTTAAGAATAGTTTTTGCTGTACTTTCTATAGTGAATAGAGTTAGGCAGGGATATTCA
CCATTATCGTTTCAGACCCACCTCCCAACCCCGAGGGGACCCGACAGGCCCGAAGGAATAGAAGAAGAAG
GTGGAGAGAGAGACAGAGACAGATCCATTCGATTAGTGAACGGATCGGCACTGCGTGCGCCAATTCTGCA
GACAAATGGCAGTATTCATCCACAATTTTAAAAGAAAAGGGGGGATTGGGGGGTACAGTGCAGGGGAAAG
AATAGTAGACATAATAGCAACAGACATACAAACTAAAGAATTACAAAAACAAATTACAAAAATTCAAAAT
TTTCGGGTTTATTACAGGGACAGCAGAGATCCAGTTTGGTTAATTAAAAAAAAAGCACCGACTCGGTGCC
ACTTTTTCAAGTTGATAACGGACTAGCCTTATTTAAACTTGCTATGCTGTTTCCAGCATAGCTCTTAAAC
AGAGACGTCCGTCTCCGGTGTTTCGTCCTTTCCACAAGATATATAAAGCCAAGAAATCGAAATACTTTCA
AGTTACGGTAAGCATATGATAGTCCATTTTAAAACATAATTTTAAAACTGCAAACTACCCAAGAAATTAT
TACTTTCTACGTCACGTATTTTGTACTAATATCTTTGTGTTTACAGTCAAATTAATTCCAATTATCTCTC
TAACAGCCTTGTATCGTATATGCAAATATGAAGGAATCATGGGAAATAGGCCCTCTTAATTAACCCGTGT
CGGCTCCAGATCTGGCCTCCGCGCCGGGTTTTGGCGCCTCCCGCGGGCGCCCCCCTCCTCACGGCGAGCG
CTGCCACGTCAGACGAAGGGCGCAGCGAGCGTCCTGATCCTTCCGCCCGGACGCTCAGGACAGCGGCCCG
CTGCTCATAAGACTCGGCCTTAGAACCCCAGTATCAGCAGAAGGACATTTTAGGACGGGACTTGGGTGAC
TCTAGGGCACTGGTTTTCTTTCCAGAGAGCGGAACAGGCGAGGAAAAGTAGTCCCTTCTCGGCGATTCTG
CGGAGGGATCTCCGTGGGGCGGTGAACGCCGATGATTATATAAGGACGCGCCGGGTGTGGCACAGCTAGT
TCCGTCGCAGCCGGGATTTGGGTCGCGGTTCTTGTTTGTGGATCGCTGTGATCGTCACTTGGTGAGTAGC
GGGCTGCTGGGCTGGCCGGGGCTTTCGTGGCCGCCGGGCCGCTCGGTGGGACGGAAGCGTGTGGAGAGAC
CGCCAAGGGCTGTAGTCTGGGTCCGCGAGCAAGGTTGCCCTGAACTGGGGGTTGGGGGGAGCGCAGCAAA
ATGGCGGCTGTTCCCGAGTCTTGAATGGAAGACGCTTGTGAGGCGGGCTGTGAGGTCGTTGAAACAAGGT
GGGGGGCATGGTGGGCGGCAAGAACCCAAGGTCTTGAGGCCTTCGCTAATGCGGGAAAGCTCTTATTCGG
GTGAGATGGGCTGGGGCACCATCTGGGGACCCTGACGTGAAGTTTGTCACTGACTGGAGAACTCGGTTTG
TCGTCTGTTGCGGGGGCGGCAGTTATGGCGGTGCCGTTGGGCAGTGCACCCGTACCTTTGGGAGCGCGCG
CCCTCGTCGTGTCGTGACGTCACCCGTTCTGTTGGCTTATAATGCAGGGTGGGGCCACCTGCCGGTAGGT
GTGCGGTAGGCTTTTCTCCGTCGCAGGACGCAGGGTTCGGGCCTAGGGTAGGCTCTCCTGAATCGACAGG
CGCCGGACCTCTGGTGAGGGGAGGGATAAGTGAGGCGTCAGTTTCTTTGGTCGGTTTTATGTACCTATCT
TCTTAAGTAGCTGAAGCTCCGGTTTTGAACTATGCGCTCGGGGTTGGCGAGTGTGTTTTGTGAAGTTTTT
TAGGCACCTTTTGAAATGTAATCATTTGGGTCAATATGTAATTTTCAGTGTTAGACTAGTAAATTGTCCG
CTAAATTCTGGCCGTTTTTGGCTTTTTTGTTAGACGAAGCTTGGGCTGCAGGTCGACTCTAGAGCCACCA
TGGACTACAAAGACCATGACGGTGATTATAAAGATCATGACATCGATTACAAGGATGACGATGACAAGCA
CGGTCCGCGGGCTGACGCATTGGACGATTTTGATCTGGATATGCTGGGAAGTGACGCCCTCGATGATTTT
GACCTTGACATGCTTGGTTCGGATGCCCTTGATGACTTTGACCTCGACATGCTCGGCAGTGACGCCCTTG
ATGATTTCGACCTGGACATGGTTAACCCCAAGAAGAAGAGGAAGGTGGGCCGCGGAATGGACAAGAAGTA
CTCCATTGGGCTCGCCATCGGCACAAACAGCGTCGGCTGGGCCGTCATTACGGACGAGTACAAGGTGCCG
AGCAAAAAATTCAAAGTTCTGGGCAATACCGATCGCCACAGCATAAAGAAGAACCTCATTGGCGCCCTCC
TGTTCGACTCCGGGGAAACCGCCGAAGCCACGCGGCTCAAAAGAACAGCACGGCGCAGATATACCCGCAG
AAAGAATCGGATCTGCTACCTGCAGGAGATCTTTAGTAATGAGATGGCTAAGGTGGATGACTCTTTCTTC
CATAGGCTGGAGGAGTCCTTTTTGGTGGAGGAGGATAAAAAGCACGAGCGCCACCCAATCTTTGGCAATA
TCGTGGACGAGGTGGCGTACCATGAAAAGTACCCAACCATATATCATCTGAGGAAGAAGCTTGTAGACAG
TACTGATAAGGCTGACTTGCGGTTGATCTATCTCGCGCTGGCGCATATGATCAAATTTCGGGGACACTTC
CTCATCGAGGGGGACCTGAACCCAGACAACAGCGATGTCGACAAACTCTTTATCCAACTGGTTCAGACTT
ACAATCAGCTTTTCGAAGAGAACCCGATCAACGCATCCGGAGTTGACGCCAAAGCAATCCTGAGCGCTAG
GCTGTCCAAATCCCGGCGGCTCGAAAACCTCATCGCACAGCTCCCTGGGGAGAAGAAGAACGGCCTGTTT
GGTAATCTTATCGCCCTGTCACTCGGGCTGACCCCCAACTTTAAATCTAACTTCGACCTGGCCGAAGATG
CCAAGCTTCAACTGAGCAAAGACACCTACGATGATGATCTCGACAATCTGCTGGCCCAGATCGGCGACCA
GTACGCAGACCTTTTTTTGGCGGCAAAGAACCTGTCAGACGCCATTCTGCTGAGTGATATTCTGCGAGTG
AACACGGAGATCACCAAAGCTCCGCTGAGCGCTAGTATGATCAAGCGCTATGATGAGCACCACCAAGACT
TGACTTTGCTGAAGGCCCTTGTCAGACAGCAACTGCCTGAGAAGTACAAGGAAATTTTCTTCGATCAGTC
TAAAAATGGCTACGCCGGATACATTGACGGCGGAGCAAGCCAGGAGGAATTTTACAAATTTATTAAGCCC
ATCTTGGAAAAAATGGACGGCACCGAGGAGCTGCTGGTAAAGCTTAACAGAGAAGATCTGTTGCGCAAAC
AGCGCACTTTCGACAATGGAAGCATCCCCCACCAGATTCACCTGGGCGAACTGCACGCTATCCTCAGGCG
GCAAGAGGATTTCTACCCCTTTTTGAAAGATAACAGGGAAAAGATTGAGAAAATCCTCACATTTCGGATA
CCCTACTATGTAGGCCCCCTCGCCCGGGGAAATTCCAGATTCGCGTGGATGACTCGCAAATCAGAAGAGA
CCATCACTCCCTGGAACTTCGAGGAAGTCGTGGATAAGGGGGCCTCTGCCCAGTCCTTCATCGAAAGGAT
GACTAACTTTGATAAAAATCTGCCTAACGAAAAGGTGCTTCCTAAACACTCTCTGCTGTACGAGTACTTC
ACAGTTTATAACGAGCTCACCAAGGTCAAATACGTCACAGAAGGGATGAGAAAGCCAGCATTCCTGTCTG
GAGAGCAGAAGAAAGCTATCGTGGACCTCCTCTTCAAGACGAACCGGAAAGTTACCGTGAAACAGCTCAA
AGAAGACTATTTCAAAAAGATTGAATGTTTCGACTCTGTTGAAATCAGCGGAGTGGAGGATCGCTTCAAC
GCATCCCTGGGAACGTATCACGATCTCCTGAAAATCATTAAAGACAAGGACTTCCTGGACAATGAGGAGA
ACGAGGACATTCTTGAGGACATTGTCCTCACCCTTACGTTGTTTGAAGATAGGGAGATGATTGAAGAACG
CTTGAAAACTTACGCTCATCTCTTCGACGACAAAGTCATGAAACAGCTCAAGAGGCGCCGATATACAGGA
TGGGGGCGGCTGTCAAGAAAACTGATCAATGGGATCCGAGACAAGCAGAGTGGAAAGACAATCCTGGATT
TTCTTAAGTCCGATGGATTTGCCAACCGGAACTTCATGCAGTTGATCCATGATGACTCTCTCACCTTTAA
GGAGGACATCCAGAAAGCACAAGTTTCTGGCCAGGGGGACAGTCTTCACGAGCACATCGCTAATCTTGCA
GGTAGCCCAGCTATCAAAAAGGGAATACTGCAGACCGTTAAGGTCGTGGATGAACTCGTCAAAGTAATGG
GAAGGCATAAGCCCGAGAATATCGTTATCGAGATGGCCCGAGAGAACCAAACTACCCAGAAGGGACAGAA
GAACAGTAGGGAAAGGATGAAGAGGATTGAAGAGGGTATAAAAGAACTGGGGTCCCAAATCCTTAAGGAA
CACCCAGTTGAAAACACCCAGCTTCAGAATGAGAAGCTCTACCTGTACTACCTGCAGAACGGCAGGGACA
TGTACGTGGATCAGGAACTGGACATCAATCGGCTCTCCGACTACGACGTGGATGCCATCGTGCCCCAGTC
TTTTCTCAAAGATGATTCTATTGATAATAAAGTGTTGACAAGATCCGATAAAAATAGAGGGAAGAGTGAT
AACGTCCCCTCAGAAGAAGTTGTCAAGAAAATGAAAAATTATTGGCGGCAGCTGCTGAACGCCAAACTGA
TCACACAACGGAAGTTCGATAATCTGACTAAGGCTGAACGAGGTGGCCTGTCTGAGTTGGATAAAGCCGG
CTTCATCAAAAGGCAGCTTGTTGAGACACGCCAGATCACCAAGCACGTGGCCCAAATTCTCGATTCACGC
ATGAACACCAAGTACGATGAAAATGACAAACTGATTCGAGAGGTGAAAGTTATTACTCTGAAGTCTAAGC
TGGTCTCAGATTTCAGAAAGGACTTTCAGTTTTATAAGGTGAGAGAGATCAACAATTACCACCATGCGCA
TGATGCCTACCTGAATGCAGTGGTAGGCACTGCACTTATCAAAAAATATCCCAAGCTTGAATCTGAATTT
GTTTACGGAGACTATAAAGTGTACGATGTTAGGAAAATGATCGCAAAGTCTGAGCAGGAAATAGGCAAGG
CCACCGCTAAGTACTTCTTTTACAGCAATATTATGAATTTTTTCAAGACCGAGATTACACTGGCCAATGG
AGAGATTCGGAAGCGACCACTTATCGAAACAAACGGAGAAACAGGAGAAATCGTGTGGGACAAGGGTAGG
GATTTCGCGACAGTCCGGAAGGTCCTGTCCATGCCGCAGGTGAACATCGTTAAAAAGACCGAAGTACAGA
CCGGAGGCTTCTCCAAGGAAAGTATCCTCCCGAAAAGGAACAGCGACAAGCTGATCGCACGCAAAAAAGA
TTGGGACCCCAAGAAATACGGCGGATTCGATTCTCCTACAGTCGCTTACAGTGTACTGGTTGTGGCCAAA
GTGGAGAAAGGGAAGTCTAAAAAACTCAAAAGCGTCAAGGAACTGCTGGGCATCACAATCATGGAGCGAT
CAAGCTTCGAAAAAAACCCCATCGACTTTCTCGAGGCGAAAGGATATAAAGAGGTCAAAAAAGACCTCAT
CATTAAGCTTCCCAAGTACTCTCTCTTTGAGCTTGAAAACGGCCGGAAACGAATGCTCGCTAGTGCGGGC
GAGCTGCAGAAAGGTAACGAGCTGGCACTGCCCTCTAAATACGTTAATTTCTTGTATCTGGCCAGCCACT
ATGAAAAGCTCAAAGGGTCTCCCGAAGATAATGAGCAGAAGCAGCTGTTCGTGGAACAACACAAACACTA
CCTTGATGAGATCATCGAGCAAATAAGCGAATTCTCCAAAAGAGTGATCCTCGCCGACGCTAACCTCGAT
AAGGTGCTTTCTGCTTACAATAAGCACAGGGATAAGCCCATCAGGGAGCAGGCAGAAAACATTATCCACT
TGTTTACTCTGACCAACTTGGGCGCGCCTGCAGCCTTCAAGTACTTCGACACCACCATAGACAGAAAGCG
GTACACCTCTACAAAGGAGGTCCTGGACGCCACACTGATTCATCAGTCAATTACGGGGCTCTATGAAACA
AGAATCGACCTCTCTCAGCTCGGTGGAGACAGCAGGGCTGACCCCAAGAAGAAGAGGAAGGTGGCTAGCC
GCGCCGACGCGCTGGACGATTTCGATCTCGACATGCTGGGTTCTGATGCCCTCGATGACTTTGACCTGGA
TATGTTGGGAAGCGACGCATTGGATGACTTTGATCTGGACATGCTCGGCTCCGATGCTCTGGACGATTTC
GATCTCGATATGTTAATCGCTAGCGAGGGCAGAGGAAGTCTTCTAACATGCGGTGACGTGGAGGAGAATC
CCGGCCCTGGTACCATGACCGAGTACAAGCCCACGGTGCGCCTCGCCACCCGCGACGACGTCCCCAGGGC
CGTACGCACCCTCGCCGCCGCGTTCGCCGACTACCCCGCCACGCGCCACACCGTCGATCCGGACCGCCAC
ATCGAGCGGGTCACCGAGCTGCAAGAACTCTTCCTCACGCGCGTCGGGCTCGACATCGGCAAGGTGTGGG
TCGCGGACGACGGCGCCGCGGTGGCGGTCTGGACCACGCCGGAGAGCGTCGAAGCGGGGGCGGTGTTCGC
CGAGATCGGCCCGCGCATGGCCGAGTTGAGCGGTTCCCGGCTGGCCGCGCAGCAACAGATGGAAGGCCTC
CTGGCGCCGCACCGGCCCAAGGAGCCCGCGTGGTTCCTGGCCACCGTCGGCGTGTCGCCCGACCACCAGG
GCAAGGGTCTGGGCAGCGCCGTCGTGCTCCCCGGAGTGGAGGCGGCCGAGCGCGCCGGGGTGCCCGCCTT
CCTGGAGACCTCCGCGCCCCGCAACCTCCCCTTCTACGAGCGGCTCGGCTTCACCGTCACCGCCGACGTC
GAGGTGCCCGAAGGACCGCGCACCTGGTGCATGACCCGCAAGCCCGGTGCCTGACCAGCACACTGGCGGC
CGTTACTAGCTTCTGCAGCACGACCGGTTGATAATAGATAACTTCGTATAGCATACATTATACGAAGTTA
TGAATTCGATATCAAGCTTATCGATAATCAACCTCTGGATTACAAAATTTGTGAAAGATTGACTGGTATT
CTTAACTATGTTGCTCCTTTTACGCTATGTGGATACGCTGCTTTAATGCCTTTGTATCATGCTATTGCTT
CCCGTATGGCTTTCATTTTCTCCTCCTTGTATAAATCCTGGTTGCTGTCTCTTTATGAGGAGTTGTGGCC
CGTTGTCAGGCAACGTGGCGTGGTGTGCACTGTGTTTGCTGACGCAACCCCCACTGGTTGGGGCATTGCC
ACCACCTGTCAGCTCCTTTCCGGGACTTTCGCTTTCCCCCTCCCTATTGCCACGGCGGAACTCATCGCCG
CCTGCCTTGCCCGCTGCTGGACAGGGGCTCGGCTGTTGGGCACTGACAATTCCGTGGTGTTGTCGGGGAA
ATCATCGTCCTTTCCTTGGCTGCTCGCCTGTGTTGCCACCTGGATTCTGCGCGGGACGTCCTTCTGCTAC
GTCCCTTCGGCCCTCAATCCAGCGGACCTTCCTTCCCGCGGCCTGCTGCCGGCTCTGCGGCCTCTTCCGC
GTCTTCGCCTTCGCCCTCAGACGAGTCGGATCTCCCTTTGGGCCGCCTCCCCGCATCGATACCGTCGACC
TCGGGTACCTTTAAGACCAATGACTTACAAGGCAGCTGTAGATCTTAGCCACTTTTTAAAAGAAAAGGGG
GGACTGGAAGGGCTAATTCACTCCCAACGAAGACAAGATATCCTTGATCTGTGGATCTACCACACACAAG
GCTACTTCCCTGATTGGCAGAACTACACACCAGGGCCAGGGATCAGATATCCACTGACCTTTGGATGGTG
CTACAAGCTAGTACCAGTTGAGCAAGAGAAGGTAGAAGAAGCCAATGAAGGAGAGAACACCCGCTTGTTA
CACCCTGTGAGCCTGCATGGGATGGATGACCCGGAGAGAGAAGTATTAGAGTGGAGGTTTGACAGCCGCC
TAGCATTTCATCACATGGCCCGAGAGCTGCATCCGGACTGTACTGGGTCTCTCTGGTTAGACCAGATCTG
AGCCTGGGAGCTCTCTGGCTAACTAGGGAACCCACTGCTTAAGCCTCAATAAAGCTTGCCTTGAGTGCTT
CAAGTAGTGTGTGCCCGTCTGTTGTGTGACTCTGGTAACTAGAGATCCCTCAGACCCTTTTAGTCAGTGT
GGAAAATCTCTAGCAGGGCCCGTTTAAACCCGCTGATCAGCCTCGACTGTGCCTTCTAGTTGCCAGCCAT
CTGTTGTTTGCCCCTCCCCCGTGCCTTCCTTGACCCTGGAAGGTGCCACTCCCACTGTCCTTTCCTAATA
AAATGAGGAAATTGCATCGCATTGTCTGAGTAGGTGTCATTCTATTCTGGGGGGTGGGGTGGGGCAGGAC
AGCAAGGGGGAGGATTGGGAAGACAATAGCAGGCATGCTGGGGATGCGGTGGGCTCTATGGCTTCTGAGG
CGGAAAGAACCAGCTGGGGCTCTAGGGGGTATCCCC
[124 nt withheld, positions 14177-14300]
C
[91 nt withheld, positions 14302-14392]
A
[49 nt withheld, positions 14394-14442]
CCTTTGACGTTGGAGTCCACGTTCTTT
[37 nt withheld, positions 14470-14506]
ACCCTATCTCGGTCTATTCTTTTGATTTATAAGGGATTTTGCCGATTTCGGCCTATTGGTTAAAAAATGA
GCTGATTTAACAAAAATTTAACGCGAATTAATTCTGTGGAATGTGTGTCAGTTAGGGTGTGGAAAGTCCC
CAGGCTCCCCAGCAGGCAGAAGTATGCAAAGCATGCATCTCAATTAGTCAGCAACCAGGTGTGGAAAGTC
CCCAGGCTCCCCAGCAGGCAGAAGTATGCAAAGCATGCATCTCAATTAGTCAGCAACC
Features (pLannotate 1.2.2; 38 found; start..end, strand, type, name):
    222..269     +  promoter       EM7 promoter: synthetic bacterial promoter&nbsp
    288..662     +  CDS            BleoR: antibiotic-binding protein; Sh ble from Streptoalloteichus hindustanus; confers resistance to bleomycin, phleomycin, and Zeocin™
    672..797     +  CDS            ble (fragment): BLE_KLEPN - Experimental evidence at protein level: Swiss-Prot protein existence level 1. Binding protein with a strong affinity to the bleomycin family of antibiotics. Binds to CL990; an antimitotic-antibiotic compound. From Klebsiella pneumoniae.
    792..913     +  polyA_signal   SV40 poly(A) signal: SV40 polyadenylation signal
    984..1006    -  protein_bind   lac operator (fragment): The lac repressor binds to the lac operator to inhibit transcription in E. coli. This inhibition can be relieved by adding lactose or isopropyl-β-D-thiogalactopyranoside (IPTG). lac repressor encoded by lacI
   1010..1040    -  promoter       lac promoter: promoter for the E. coli lac operon
   1055..1076    -  protein_bind   CAP binding site: CAP binding activates transcription in the presence of cAMP. E. coli catabolite activator protein
   1089..1181    -  CDS            lacI (fragment): lac repressor; lacI; The lac repressor binds to the lac operator to inhibit transcription in E. coli. This inhibition can be relieved by adding lactose or isopropyl-β-D-thiogalactopyranoside (IPTG).
   1364..1952    -  rep_origin     ori: high-copy-number ColE1/pMB1/pBR322/pUC origin of replication
   2123..2983    -  CDS            AmpR: β-lactamase; bla; confers resistance to ampicillin, carbenicillin, and related antibiotics
   2984..3088    -  promoter       AmpR promoter: bla
   3147..3199    -  misc_feature   bom (fragment): basis of mobility region from pBR322
   3354..3733    +  enhancer       CMV enhancer: human cytomegalovirus immediate early enhancer
   3734..3933    +  promoter       CMV promoter: human cytomegalovirus (CMV) immediate early promoter
   3951..4131    +  LTR            5' LTR (truncated): truncated 5' long terminal repeat (LTR) from HIV-1
   4178..4303    +  misc_feature   HIV-1 Ψ: packaging signal of human immunodeficiency virus type 1
   4287..4650    +  CDS            HIV-1 gag (fragment): gag protein from human immunodeficiency virus 1; gag
   4796..5029    +  misc_feature   RRE: The Rev response element (RRE) of HIV-1 allows for Rev-dependent mRNA export from the nucleus to the cytoplasm.
   5406..5506    +  CDS            Rev (fragment): human immunodeficiency virus 1 (HIV-1) Rev protein; rev; enhances nuclear export of unspliced and incompletely spliced viral mRNAs
   5556..5673    +  misc_feature   cPPT/CTS: central polypurine tract and central termination sequence of HIV-1
   5725..5792    -  misc_RNA       tracrRNA (fragment): trans-activating CRISPR RNA for the Streptococcus pyogenes CRISPR/Cas9 system
   5835..6075    -  promoter       U6 promoter: RNA polymerase III promoter for human U6 snRNA
   6104..7315    +  promoter       UbC promoter: human ubiquitin C promoter
   7326..7344    -  misc_feature   MCS (fragment): pUC18/19 multiple cloning site
   7353..7418    +  CDS            3xFLAG: three tandem FLAG® epitope tags, followed by an enterokinase cleavage site
   7617..11720   +  CDS            Cas9: Cas9 (Csn1) endonuclease from the Streptococcus pyogenes Type II CRISPR/Cas system generates RNA-guided double strand breaks in DNA
  11766..11915   +  CDS            VP64: tetrameric repeat of the minimal activation domain of herpes simplex virus VP16 (Beerli et al., 1998)
  11985..12584   +  CDS            PuroR (fragment): puromycin N-acetyltransferase; pac from Streptomyces; confers resistance to puromycin
  12638..12671   +  protein_bind   loxP: Cre-mediated recombination occurs in the 8-bp core sequence (GCATACAT). Cre recombinase
  12672..12696   +  misc_feature   MCS (fragment): pBluescript multiple cloning site
  12696..13284   +  misc_feature   WPRE: woodchuck hepatitis virus posttranscriptional regulatory element
  13296..13373   +  CDS            nef (fragment): NEF_HV1Z2 - Experimental evidence at protein level: Swiss-Prot protein existence level 1. Extracellular Nef protein targets CD4(+) T-lymphocytes for apoptosis by interacting with CXCR4 surface receptors. From Human immunodeficiency virus type 1 group M subtype D (isolate Z2/CDC-Z34) (HIV-1).
  13375..13687   +  LTR            5' LTR (fragment): 5' long terminal repeat (LTR) from HIV-1
  13695..13875   +  LTR            5' LTR (truncated): truncated 5' long terminal repeat (LTR) from HIV-1
  13907..14131   +  polyA_signal   bGH poly(A) signal: bovine growth hormone polyadenylation signal
  14135..14156   +  promoter       SV40 promoter (fragment): SV40 enhancer and early promoter
  14177..14605   +  rep_origin     f1 ori (sequence partly withheld): f1 bacteriophage origin of replication; arrow indicates direction of (+) strand synthesis
  14619..174     +  promoter       SV40 promoter (across the origin): SV40 enhancer and early promoter
