[The description below was written by a language model from this plasmid's Addgene catalogue record and pLannotate feature annotations shown in this document.]
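Description:
pLV hU6-gRNA hUbC-dSpCas9-2xVP64-2A-PuroR is an all-in-one lentiviral CRISPR activation vector built on the FUGW backbone, about 14.8 kb in the sequenced record. It is propagated in E. coli as a high-copy plasmid through a ColE1/pUC-type origin with ampicillin selection. The backbone also carries an f1 origin and an SV40/EM7-driven bleomycin (Zeocin) resistance cassette outside the viral region. The transfer genome has a CMV enhancer/promoter fused to a truncated HIV-1 5' LTR, so genomic RNA can be made in packaging cells without Tat. This is followed by the Ψ packaging signal, the RRE for Rev-dependent export, the cPPT/CTS, a WPRE to boost transcript stability and expression, and a 3' LTR region ahead of a bGH polyadenylation signal.

The payload consists of two divergently oriented expression units. A human U6 Pol III promoter on the reverse strand drives a guide RNA with the S. pyogenes scaffold; the record does not state a specific protospacer. In the forward direction, the human UbC promoter drives a humanized, 3xFLAG-tagged, nuclease-dead SpCas9 flanked by VP64 activation domains. It is linked by a 2A peptide to puromycin N-acetyltransferase, so the activator and the selection marker are produced from one transcript. The automated annotation detects only the C-terminal VP64 and labels the Cas9 generically; the N-terminal VP64 and the dead-Cas9 status come from the catalogue description. A single loxP site lies between PuroR and the WPRE.

The construct is intended for stable transduction and puromycin selection of mammalian cells in order to activate endogenous genes. The associated study used CRISPR activation to profile transcription factors for reprogramming human astrocytes toward neuronal cells.
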