Addgene plasmid #253229: pLV hU6-gRNA hUbC-dSpCas9-2xVP64-2A-PuroR
Purpose: Expresses gRNA and VP64-dSpCas9-VP64-2A-PuroR from lentiviral vector
Depositing lab: Charles Gersbach. Depositing organization: Duke University. Publication: Comprehensive profiling of transcription factors for reprogramming human astrocytes to neuronal cells through endogenous CRISPR-based gene activation. Reisman SJ, Halabi D, Miller SE, Song L, Geraghty S, Sangvai N, Rice G, Safi A, Crawford GE, Gersbach CA. bioRxiv 2025.10.11.681828 10.1101/2025.10.11.681828.
Backbone
  Vector backbone: FUGW
  Vector type: Mammalian Expression, Lentiviral, CRISPR
Growth in bacteria
  Bacterial resistance: Ampicillin, 100 μg/mL
  Growth temperature: 37°C
  Growth strain: NEB Stable
  Copy number: High Copy
Gene/Insert
  Gene/Insert name: Humanized VP64-dSpCas9-VP64-2A-PuroR
Terms and licenses: Academic/Nonprofit Terms; Industry Terms: Not Available to Industry
Depositor comments: Please visit https://doi.org/10.1101/2025.10.11.681828 for the bioRxiv preprint.
How to cite: pLV hU6-gRNA hUbC-dSpCas9-2xVP64-2A-PuroR was a gift from Charles Gersbach (Addgene plasmid # 253229 ; http://n2t.net/addgene:253229 ; RRID:Addgene_253229)
